>Addgene plasmid #123261 | pLdSaCN | addgene full sequence | sequence record 238733 | Addgene NGS Result
ACTCGAGTGTGAGTTATGAGGTCTGCGATTGACGTAGGAGTTGCAAGGGGGAGGGGGTATGAACGGGGTG
GGTAGAGCTTTTTTAGGTGGAAGTAGTGAGAGGGTGGGCTTGTGAGAATTTGAGGTGTGTTCGTGATGTG
TGGATCTTATCGGGGGCTCGGTTGAGTTTTTGGTTTGGTGATTTTGTGGGTCTTCGAGAAGACCTGTTTT
AGTACTCTGGAAACAGAATCTACTAAAACAAGGCAAAATGCCGTGTTTATCTCGTCAACTTGTTGGCGAG
ATTTTTGGCCGGCATGGTCCCAGCCTCCTCGCTGGCGCCGGCTGGGCAACATGCTTCGGCATGGCGAATG
GGACTGATCCCGGGTACCGAGCTCTCTCTTCTCCTTCCCCTCTCTCTCCTCTCTCCTCTCTCCAGAGCTC
TCTCTTCTCCTTCCCCTCTCTCTCCTCTCTCCTCTCTCCAGAGCTCGAATTCGCAAGCTTACCATGGCCC
CAAAGAAGAAGCGGAAGGTCGGTATCCACGGAGTCCCAGCAGCCAAGCGGAACTACATCCTGGGCCTGGA
CATCGGCATCACCAGCGTGGGCTACGGCATCATCGACTACGAGACACGGGACGTGATCGATGCCGGCGTG
CGGCTGTTCAAAGAGGCCAACGTGGAAAACAACGAGGGCAGGCGGAGCAAGAGAGGCGCCAGAAGGCTGA
AGCGGCGGAGGCGGCATAGAATCCAGAGAGTGAAGAAGCTGCTGTTCGACTACAACCTGCTGACCGACCA
CAGCGAGCTGAGCGGCATCAACCCCTACGAGGCCAGAGTGAAGGGCCTGAGCCAGAAGCTGAGCGAGGAA
GAGTTCTCTGCCGCCCTGCTGCACCTGGCCAAGAGAAGAGGCGTGCACAACGTGAACGAGGTGGAAGAGG
ACACCGGCAACGAGCTGTCCACCAAAGAGCAGATCAGCCGGAACAGCAAGGCCCTGGAAGAGAAATACGT
GGCCGAACTGCAGCTGGAACGGCTGAAGAAAGACGGCGAAGTGCGGGGCAGCATCAACAGATTCAAGACC
AGCGACTACGTGAAAGAAGCCAAACAGCTGCTGAAGGTGCAGAAGGCCTACCACCAGCTGGACCAGAGCT
TCATCGACACCTACATCGACCTGCTGGAAACCCGGCGGACCTACTATGAGGGACCTGGCGAGGGCAGCCC
CTTCGGCTGGAAGGACATCAAAGAATGGTACGAGATGCTGATGGGCCACTGCACCTACTTCCCCGAGGAA
CTGCGGAGCGTGAAGTACGCCTACAACGCCGACCTGTACAACGCCCTGAACGACCTGAACAATCTCGTGA
TCACCAGGGACGAGAACGAGAAGCTGGAATATTACGAGAAGTTCCAGATCATCGAGAACGTGTTCAAGCA
GAAGAAGAAGCCCACCCTGAAGCAGATCGCCAAAGAAATCCTCGTGAACGAAGAGGATATTAAGGGCTAC
AGAGTGACCAGCACCGGCAAGCCCGAGTTCACCAACCTGAAGGTGTACCACGACATCAAGGACATTACCG
CCCGGAAAGAGATTATTGAGAACGCCGAGCTGCTGGATCAGATTGCCAAGATCCTGACCATCTACCAGAG
CAGCGAGGACATCCAGGAAGAACTGACCAATCTGAACTCCGAGCTGACCCAGGAAGAGATCGAGCAGATC
TCTAATCTGAAGGGCTATACCGGCACCCACAACCTGAGCCTGAAGGCCATCAACCTGATCCTGGACGAGC
TGTGGCACACCAACGACAACCAGATCGCTATCTTCAACCGGCTGAAGCTGGTGCCCAAGAAGGTGGACCT
GTCCCAGCAGAAAGAGATCCCCACCACCCTGGTGGACGACTTCATCCTGAGCCCCGTCGTGAAGAGGAGC
TTCATCCAGAGCATCAAAGTGATCAACGCCATCATCAAGAAGTACGGCCTGCCCAACGACATCATTATCG
AGCTGGCCCGCGAGAAGAACTCCAAGGACGCCCAGAAAATGATCAACGAGATGCAGAAGCGGAACCGGCA
GACCAACGAGCGGATCGAGGAAATCATCCGGACCACCGGCAAAGAGAACGCCAAGTACCTGATCGAGAAG
ATCAAGCTGCACGACATGCAGGAAGGCAAGTGCCTGTACAGCCTGGAAGCCATCCCTCTGGAAGATCTGC
TGAACAACCCCTTCAACTATGAGGTGGACCACATCATCCCCAGAAGCGTGTCCTTCGACAACAGCTTCAA
CAACAAGGTGCTCGTGAAGCAGGAAGAAAACAGCAAGAAGGGCAACCGGACCCCATTCCAGTACCTGAGC
AGCAGCGACAGCAAGATCAGCTACGAAACCTTCAAGAAGCACATCCTGAATCTGGCCAAGGGCAAGGGCA
GAATCAGCAAGACCAAGAAAGAGTATCTGCTGGAAGAACGGGACATCAACAGGTTCTCCGTGCAGAAAGA
CTTCATCAACCGGAACCTGGTGGATACCAGATACGCCACCAGAGGCCTGATGAACCTGCTGCGGAGCTAC
TTCAGAGTGAACAACCTGGACGTGAAAGTGAAGTCCATCAATGGCGGCTTCACCAGCTTTCTGCGGCGGA
AGTGGAAGTTTAAGAAAGAGCGGAACAAGGGGTACAAGCACCACGCCGAGGACGCCCTGATCATTGCCAA
CGCCGATTTCATCTTCAAAGAGTGGAAGAAACTGGACAAGGCCAAAAAAGTGATGGAAAACCAGATGTTC
GAGGAAAAGCAGGCCGAGAGCATGCCCGAGATCGAAACCGAGCAGGAGTACAAAGAGATCTTCATCACCC
CCCACCAGATCAAGCACATTAAGGACTTCAAGGACTACAAGTACAGCCACCGGGTGGACAAGAAGCCTAA
TAGAGAGCTGATTAACGACACCCTGTACTCCACCCGGAAGGACGACAAGGGCAACACCCTGATCGTGAAC
AATCTGAACGGCCTGTACGACAAGGACAATGACAAGCTGAAAAAGCTGATCAACAAGAGCCCCGAAAAGC
TGCTGATGTACCACCACGACCCCCAGACCTACCAGAAACTGAAGCTGATTATGGAACAGTACGGCGACGA
GAAGAATCCCCTGTACAAGTACTACGAGGAAACCGGGAACTACCTGACCAAGTACTCCAAAAAGGACAAC
GGCCCCGTGATCAAGAAGATTAAGTATTACGGCAACAAACTGAACGCCCATCTGGACATCACCGACGACT
ACCCCAACAGCAGAAACAAGGTCGTGAAGCTGTCCCTGAAGCCCTACAGATTCGACGTGTACCTGGACAA
TGGCGTGTACAAGTTCGTGACCGTGAAGAATCTGGATGTGATCAAAAAAGAAAACTACTACGAAGTGAAT
AGCAAGTGCTATGAGGAAGCTAAGAAGCTGAAGAAGATCAGCAACCAGGCCGAGTTTATCGCCTCCTTCT
ACAACAACGATCTGATCAAGATCAACGGCGAGCTGTATAGAGTGATCGGCGTGAACAACGACCTGCTGAA
CCGGATCGAAGTGAACATGATCGACATCACCTACCGCGAGTACCTGGAAAACATGAACGACAAGAGGCCC
CCCAGGATCATTAAGACAATCGCCTCCAAGACCCAGAGCATTAAGAAGTACAGCACAGACATTCTGGGCA
ACCTGTATGAAGTGAAATCTAAGAAGCACCCTCAGATCATCAAAAAGGGCAAAAGGCCGGCGGCCACGAA
AAAGGCCGGCCAGGCAAAAAAGAAAAAGTAGGATCCGCGGCCGCCTCGAGCCCGGGCGCCGTCGACCGCT
GCTTGCGTTCGCATGGACGCCACGTTCGACCCGATCGGGCAGCAGGCCGCGGAGACGCGGCAGCGCAAAC
GTGCCCGGCGGGTGGCTCGTTCCGGAGGAGGCGTTCCGCCGTCGCTACGTCAGCATGCAAGAGGATCATT
GCTTTGCGGTTGAGGTGGCGGAGCTCAACTACCAGCGTGCCGTGGAATACGTTCATCAAGCGTCAGCCGC
CGGCGCGGTCGCGACACCTGCTCGGCGGAGCGGCCACTGTGCTGCTCTCTTGACGGCCGGTCGCGACGCA
GGGCCGCTGGTGGGTCTCCAGCGGGTACGGTGCGATCAGGCAGCCATGACGGCTACGCTGAGCACGCTTG
CGAAGGAGCTGGCTGCACTGTCGCCGTAGCGCGATGCGAGACGTATCGAGCGCATGCCAGTGGGGTGCTG
GGCAACACTTGGCGGCGCGTGGCTCTTTCTCACTGGTTTGGGCACGCCCACGCTGTGGGTGTGTCGGTGT
CTGCCCTGCCGCTCTCTCTCCTGATCTCTCGTCCTGGCAACAACAACACACCGCGAATGAGTTGCCCACA
AGCCATCTGCAGTCCGCACGCGCGTCCGGGCCTTGCGGTGTGGATGCGAGCATCGCGCATTGCCGGCCAC
CGCCGCGTGCCAAAAGCACACACATCGCTCCCCCTCACGTGGTGAGCGTCTGCGCGTGTGTGTCTGTGTG
CATAAATGCGTACGTGTGCGCTCGGTCCACGGTCACCATCGCGCCCCGCGGCATCGGTGCTCGCACCTTT
CCATTCTCTCCGTACGGCGTTCGCCACTCTGCTAACTCTTCTCCCCTTTCCTCTCTCCGCATCTGCGCCT
TGTGTGCCGTGTGTGCGCCCCACACGTACTCTACACGCCTTCTCTGCATGCGCTCCTCGCCTGCCTGAAA
CGATGACGTGCGCCGCCACTCGCTCACCCGCTCCCATCCACATGCATTCCTGCACCCTACAGCGACTCTA
AGCCGTACATTCCATCTCCTCAACACCCACTCGCTTCCTTCTGCTCTCACCTATTACTTCGCCAGCCCAC
ATATCTGCTATAACCTGCCCTCCCCCACCCGCTTCCCACACATCCGCCACCGCTACGAAGCCTCGGTACC
GAGCTCGAATTCGCATGATTGAACAAGATGGATTGCACGCAGGTTCTCCGGCCGCTTGGGTGGAGAGGCT
ATTCGGCTATGACTGGGCACAACAGACAATCGGCTGCTCTGATGCCGCCGTGTTCCGGCTGTCAGCGCAG
GGGCGCCCGGTTCTTTTTGTCAAGACCGACCTGTCCGGTGCCCTGAATGAACTGCAGGACGAGGCAGCGC
GGCTATCGTGGCTGGCCACGACGGGCGTTCCTTGCGCAGCTGTGCTCGACGTTGTCACTGAAGCGGGAAG
GGACTGGCTGCTATTGGGCGAAGTGCCGGGGCAGGATCTCCTGTCATCTCACCTTGCTCCTGCCGAGAAA
GTATCCATCATGGCTGATGCAATGCGGCGGCTGCATACGCTTGATCCGGCTACCTGCCCATTCGACCACA
AAGCGAAACATCGCATCGAGCGAGCACGTACTCGGATGGAAGCCGGTCTTGTCGATCAGGATGATCTGGA
CGAAGAGCATCAGGGGCTCGCGCCAGCCGAACTGTTCGCCAGGCTCAAGGCGCGCATGCCCGACGGCGAG
GATCTCGTCGTGACCCATGGCGATGCCTGCTTGCCGAATATCATGGTGGAAAATGGCCGCTTTTCTGGAT
TCATCGACTGTGGCCGGCTGGGTGTGGCGGACCGCTATCAGGACATAGCGTTGGCTACCCGTGATATTGC
TGAAGAGCTTGGCGGCGAATGGGCTGACCGCTTCCTCGTGCTTTACGGTATCGCCGCTCCCGATTCGCAG
CGCATCGCCTTCTATCGCCTTCTTGACGAGTTCTTCTGATCGGATCTGCCGGTCTCCCTATAGTGAGTCG
TATTAATTTCGATAAGCCAGGTTAACCTGCATTAATGAATCGGCCAACGCGCGGGGAGAGGCGGTTTGCG
TATTGGGCGCTCTTCCGCTTCCTCGCTCACTGACTCGCTGCGCTCGGTCGTTCGGCTGCGGCGAGCGGTA
TCAGCTCACTCAAAGGCGGTAATACGGTTATCCACAGAATCAGGGGATAACGCAGGAAAGAACATGTGAG
CAAAAGGCCAGCAAAAGGCCAGGAACCGTAAAAAGGCCGCGTTGCTGGCGTTTTTCCATAGGCTCCGCCC
CCCTGACGAGCATCACAAAAATCGACGCTCAAGTCAGAGGTGGCGAAACCCGACAGGACTATAAAGATAC
CAGGCGTTTCCCCCTGGAAGCTCCCTCGTGCGCTCTCCTGTTCCGACCCTGCCGCTTACCGGATACCTGT
CCGCCTTTCTCCCTTCGGGAAGCGTGGCGCTTTCTCATAGCTCACGCTGTAGGTATCTCAGTTCGGTGTA
GGTCGTTCGCTCCAAGCTGGGCTGTGTGCACGAACCCCCCGTTCAGCCCGACCGCTGCGCCTTATCCGGT
AACTATCGTCTTGAGTCCAACCCGGTAAGACACGACTTATCGCCACTGGCAGCAGCCACTGGTAACAGGA
TTAGCAGAGCGAGGTATGTAGGCGGTGCTACAGAGTTCTTGAAGTGGTGGCCTAACTACGGCTACACTAG
AAGAACAGTATTTGGTATCTGCGCTCTGCTGAAGCCAGTTACCTTCGGAAAAAGAGTTGGTAGCTCTTGA
TCCGGCAAACAAACCACCGCTGGTAGCGGTGGTTTTTTTGTTTGCAAGCAGCAGATTACGCGCAGAAAAA
AAGGATCTCAAGAAGATCCTTTGATCTTTTCTACGGGGTCTGACGCTCAGTGGAACGAAAACTCACGTTA
AGGGATTTTGGTCATGAGATTATCAAAAAGGATCTTCACCTAGATCCTTTTAAATTAAAAATGAAGTTTT
AAATCAATCTAAAGTATATATGAGTAAACTTGGTCTGACAGTTACCAATGCTTAATCAGTGAGGCACCTA
TCTCAGCGATCTGTCTATTTCGTTCATCCATAGTTGCCTGACTCCCCGTCGTGTAGATAACTACGATACG
GGAGGGCTTACCATCTGGCCCCAGTGCTGCAATGATACCGCGAGACCCACGCTCACCGGCTCCAGATTTA
TCAGCAATAAACCAGCCAGCCGGAAGGGCCGAGCGCAGAAGTGGTCCTGCAACTTTATCCGCCTCCATCC
AGTCTATTAATTGTTGCCGGGAAGCTAGAGTAAGTAGTTCGCCAGTTAATAGTTTGCGCAACGTTGTTGC
CATTGCTACAGGCATCGTGGTGTCACGCTCGTCGTTTGGTATGGCTTCATTCAGCTCCGGTTCCCAACGA
TCAAGGCGAGTTACATGATCCCCCATGTTGTGCAAAAAAGCGGTTAGCTCCTTCGGTCCTCCGATCGTTG
TCAGAAGTAAGTTGGCCGCAGTGTTATCACTCATGGTTATGGCAGCACTGCATAATTCTCTTACTGTCAT
GCCATCCGTAAGATGCTTTTCTGTGACTGGTGAGTACTCAACCAAGTCATTCTGAGAATAGTGTATGCGG
CGACCGAGTTGCTCTTGCCCGGCGTCAATACGGGATAATACCGCGCCACATAGCAGAACTTTAAAAGTGC
TCATCATTGGAAAACGTTCTTCGGGGCGAAAACTCTCAAGGATCTTACCGCTGTTGAGATCCAGTTCGAT
GTAACCCACTCGTGCACCCAACTGATCTTCAGCATCTTTTACTTTCACCAGCGTTTCTGGGTGAGCAAAA
ACAGGAAGGCAAAATGCCGCAAAAAAGGGAATAAGGGCGACACGGAAATGTTGAATACTCATACTCTTCC
TTTTTCAATATTATTGAAGCATTTATCAGGGTTATTGTCTCATGAGCGGATACATATTTGAATGTATTTA
GAAAAATAAACAAATAGGGGTTCCGCGCACATTTCCCCGAAAAGTGCCACCTGACGTCTAAGAAACCATT
ATTATCATGACATTAACCTATAAAAATAGGCGTATCACGAGGCCCTTTCGTCTCGCGCGTTTCGGTGATG
ACGGTGAAAACCTCTGACACATGCAGCTCCCGGAGACGGTCACAGCTTGTCTGTAAGCGGATGCCGGGAG
CAGACAAGCCCGTCAGGGCGCGTCAGCGGGTGTTGGCGGGTGTCGGGGCTGGCTTAACTATGCGGCATCA
GAGCAGATTGTACTGAGAGTGCACCATATGGACATATTGTCGTTAGAACGCGGCTACAATTAATACATAA
CCTTATGTATCATACACATACGATTTAGGTGACACTATAGA
Features (pLannotate 1.2.2; 13 found; start..end, strand, type, name):
    206..281     +  misc_RNA       Sa gRNA scaffold: guide RNA scaffold for the Staphylococcus aureus CRISPR/Cas9 system
    535..3690    +  CDS            cas9: CAS9_STAAU - Experimental evidence at protein level: Swiss-Prot protein existence level 1. CRISPR (clustered regularly interspaced short palindromic repeat) is an adaptive immune system that provides protection against mobile genetic elements (viruses, transposable elements and conjugative plasmids). CRISPR clusters contain spacers, sequences complementary to antecedent mobile elements, and target invading nucleic acids. CRISPR clusters are transcribed and processed into CRISPR RNA (crRNA). In type II CRISPR systems correct processing of pre-crRNA requires a trans- encoded small RNA (tracrRNA)
   3691..3738    +  CDS            nucleoplasmin NLS: bipartite nuclear localization signal from nucleoplasmin
   4895..4912    -  misc_feature   MCS (fragment): pUC18/19 multiple cloning site
   4915..5709    +  CDS            NeoR/KanR: aminoglycoside phosphotransferase from Tn5; aph(3')-II (or nptII); confers resistance to neomycin, kanamycin, and G418 (Geneticin®)
   5727..5745    -  promoter       T7 promoter: promoter for bacteriophage T7 RNA polymerase
   5767..5820    -  CDS            lacI (fragment): lac repressor; lacI; The lac repressor binds to the lac operator to inhibit transcription in E. coli. This inhibition can be relieved by adding lactose or isopropyl-β-D-thiogalactopyranoside (IPTG).
   6003..6591    -  rep_origin     ori: high-copy-number ColE1/pMB1/pBR322/pUC origin of replication
   6762..7622    -  CDS            AmpR: β-lactamase; bla; confers resistance to ampicillin, carbenicillin, and related antibiotics
   7623..7727    -  promoter       AmpR promoter: bla
   7822..7857    +  CDS            rop (fragment): Rop protein, which maintains plasmids at low copy number; rop
   7959..8010    +  misc_feature   bom (fragment): basis of mobility region from pBR322
   8073..8091    +  promoter       SP6 promoter: promoter for bacteriophage SP6 RNA polymerase
