[The description below was written by a language model from this plasmid's Addgene catalogue record and pLannotate feature annotations shown in this document.]
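Description:
pLdSaCN is a CRISPR expression plasmid for Leishmania, built on the pSP72 cloning backbone and designed to deliver both Staphylococcus aureus Cas9 (SaCas9) and its guide RNA from a single vector. In E. coli it is maintained as a high-copy plasmid through a ColE1/pUC-type origin and selected with ampicillin via the β-lactamase gene and its native promoter. The backbone's flanking SP6 and T7 phage promoters are also present, along with short annotated remnants of lacI, rop, bom and a pUC-type polylinker. In the parasite, transfectants are selected with G418 through a Tn5-derived neomycin phosphotransferase (NeoR/KanR) cassette.

The payload begins with the SaCas9 guide RNA scaffold, positioned just downstream of the SP6 end of the backbone. The catalogue lists BbsI as both the 5′ and 3′ cloning site, which suggests that a user-designed guide is inserted there next to the scaffold, although the record does not say so explicitly. This is followed by the SaCas9 open reading frame fused at its C-terminus to the bipartite nucleoplasmin nuclear localization signal, which directs the nuclease to the nucleus. The SaCas9 portion was derived from the pX601 plasmid.

The feature table does not annotate the Leishmania promoters or the intergenic processing sequences that drive expression of the gRNA, the nuclease and the resistance marker. Several stretches remain unannotated, including the region between the nuclease and NeoR, so these elements cannot be named from the record. The sequenced record is 8,091 nt, slightly shorter than the listed 8,099 bp. The plasmid is intended for targeted genome cleavage and editing in Leishmania, and the associated work examined how double-strand breaks made by Cas9 are repaired in this organism.
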