Addgene plasmid #123261: pLdSaCN
Purpose: Expresses Staphylococcus aureus Cas9 (SaCas9) and its gRNA in Leishmania
Depositing lab: Greg Matlashewski. Depositing organization: McGill University. Publication: Single-Strand Annealing Plays a Major Role in Double-Strand DNA Break Repair following CRISPR-Cas9 Cleavage in Leishmania. Zhang WW, Matlashewski G. mSphere. 2019 Aug 21;4(4). pii: 4/4/e00408-19. doi: 10.1128/mSphere.00408-19. PubMed 31434745.
Backbone
  Vector backbone: pSP72
  Total vector size (bp): 8099
  Vector type: CRISPR ; Leishmania
  Selectable markers: Neomycin (select with G418)
Growth in bacteria
  Bacterial resistance: Ampicillin, 100 μg/mL
  Growth temperature: 37°C
  Growth strain: DH5alpha
  Copy number: High Copy
Gene/Insert
  Gene/Insert name: gRNA and SaCas9
  Species: Leishmania
  Cloning method: Restriction Enzyme; 5′ cloning site Bbs I (unknown if destroyed); 3′ cloning site Bbs I (unknown if destroyed)
  Sequencing primers: 5′ SP6 promoter
Resource information
  A portion of this plasmid was derived from a plasmid made by: Dr. Feng Zhang Addgene Plasmid pX601
Terms and licenses: Academic/Nonprofit Terms; Industry Terms: Not Available to Industry
How to cite: pLdSaCN was a gift from Greg Matlashewski (Addgene plasmid # 123261 ; http://n2t.net/addgene:123261 ; RRID:Addgene_123261)
